>Addgene plasmid #115799 | EFIa-iTGB1 | addgene full sequence | sequence record 224015 | Addgene NGS Result
GAAGGAATAGAAGAAGAAGGTGGAGAGAGAGACAGAGACAGATCCATTCGATTAGTGAACGGATCTCGAC
GGTATCGCTAGCTTTTAAAAGAAAAGGGGGGATTGGGGGGTACAGTGCAGGGGAAAGAATAGTAGACATA
ATAGCAACAGACATACAAACTAAAGAATTACAAAAACAAATTACAAAAATTCAAAATTTTACTAGTGATT
ATCGGATCAACTTTGTATAGAAAAGTTGGGCTCCGGTGCCCGTCAGTGGGCAGAGCGCACATCGCCCACA
GTCCCCGAGAAGTTGGGGGGAGGGGTCGGCAATTGAACCGGTGCCTAGAGAAGGTGGCGCGGGGTAAACT
GGGAAAGTGATGTCGTGTACTGGCTCCGCCTTTTTCCCGAGGGTGGGGGAGAACCGTATATAAGTGCAGT
AGTCGCCGTGAACGTTCTTTTTCGCAACGGGTTTGCCGCCAGAACACAGGTAAGTGCCGTGTGTGGTTCC
CGCGGGCCTGGCCTCTTTACGGGTTATGGCCCTTGCGTGCCTTGAATTACTTCCACCTGGCTGCAGTACG
TGATTCTTGATCCCGAGCTTCGGGTTGGAAGTGGGTGGGAGAGTTCGAGGCCTTGCGCTTAAGGAGCCCC
TTCGCCTCGTGCTTGAGTTGAGGCCTGGCCTGGGCGCTGGGGCCGCCGCGTGCGAATCTGGTGGCACCTT
CGCGCCTGTCTCGCTGCTTTCGATAAGTCTCTAGCCATTTAAAATTTTTGATGACCTGCTGCGACGCTTT
TTTTCTGGCAAGATAGTCTTGTAAATGCGGGCCAAGATCTGCACACTGGTATTTCGGTTTTTGGGGCCGC
GGGCGGCGACGGGGCCCGTGCGTCCCAGCGCACATGTTCGGCGAGGCGGGGCCTGCGAGCGCGGCCACCG
AGAATCGGACGGGGGTAGTCTCAAGCTGGCCGGCCTGCTCTGGTGCCTGGTCTCGCGCCGCCGTGTATCG
CCCCGCCCTGGGCGGCAAGGCTGGCCCGGTCGGCACCAGTTGCGTGAGCGGAAAGATGGCCGCTTCCCGG
CCCTGCTGCAGGGAGCTCAAAATGGAGGACGCGGCGCTCGGGAGAGCGGGCGGGTGAGTCACCCACACAA
AGGAAAAGGGCCTTTCCGTCCTCAGCCGTCGCTTCATGTGACTCCACGGAGTACCGGGCGCCGTCCAGGC
ACCTCGATTAGTTCTCGAGCTTTTGGAGTACGTCGTCTTTAGGTTGGGGGGAGGGGTTTTATGCGATGGA
GTTTCCCCACACTGAGTGGGTGGAGACTGAAGTTAGGCCAGCTTGGCACTTGATGTAATTCTCCTTGGAA
TTTGCCCTTTTTGAGTTTGGATCTTGGTTCATTCTCAAGCCTCAGACAGTGGTTCAAAGTTTTTTTCTTC
CATTTCAGGTGTCGTGACAAGTTTGTACAAAAAAGCAGGCTGCCACCATGAATTTACAACCAATTTTCTG
GATTGGACTGATCAGTTCAGTTTGCTGTGTGTTTGCTCAAACAGATGAAAATAGATGTTTAAAAGCAAAT
GCCAAATCATGTGGAGAATGTATACAAGCAGGGCCAAATTGTGGGTGGTGCACAAATTCAACATTTTTAC
AGGAAGGAATGCCTACTTCTGCACGATGTGATGATTTAGAAGCCTTAAAAAAGAAGGGTTGCCCTCCAGA
TGACATAGAAAATCCCAGAGGCTCCAAAGATATAAAGAAAAATAAAAATGTAACCAACCGTAGCAAAGGA
ACAGCAGAGAAGCTCAAGCCAGAGGATATTACTCAGATCCAACCACAGCAGTTGGTTTTGCGATTAAGAT
CAGGGGAGCCACAGACATTTACATTAAAATTCAAGAGAGCTGAAGACTATCCCATTGACCTCTACTACCT
TATGGACCTGTCTTACTCAATGAAAGACGATTTGGAGAATGTAAAAAGTCTTGGAACAGATCTGATGAAT
GAAATGAGGAGGATTACTTCGGACTTCAGAATTGGATTTGGCTCATTTGTGGAAAAGACTGTGATGCCTT
ACATTAGCACAACACCAGCTAAGCTCAGGAACCCTTGCACAAGTGAACAGAACTGCACCAGCCCATTTAG
CTACAAAAATGTGCTCAGTCTTACTAATAAAGGAGAAGTATTTAATGAACTTGTTGGAAAACAGCGCATA
TCTGGAAATTTGGATTCTCCAGAAGGTGGTTTCGATGCCATCATGCAAGTTGCAGTTTGTGGATCACTGA
TTGGCTGGAGGAATGTTACACGGCTGCTGGTGTTTTCCACAGATGCCGGGTTTCACTTTGCTGGAGATGG
GAAACTTGGTGGCATTGTTTTACCAAATGATGGACAATGTCACCTGGAAAATAATATGTACACAATGAGC
CATTATTATGATTATCCTTCTATTGCTCACCTTGTCCAGAAACTGAGTGAAAATAATATTCAGACAATTT
TTGCAGTTACTGAAGAATTTCAGCCTGTTTACAAGGAGCTGAAAAACTTGATCCCTAAGTCAGCAGTAGG
AACATTATCTGCAAATTCTAGCAATGTAATTCAGTTGATCATTGATGCATACAATTCCCTTTCCTCAGAA
GTCATTTTGGAAAACGGCAAATTGTCAGAAGGAGTAACAATAAGTTACAAATCTTACTGCAAGAACGGGG
TGAATGGAACAGGGGAAAATGGAAGAAAATGTTCCAATATTTCCATTGGAGATGAGGTTCAATTTGAAAT
TAGCATAACTTCAAATAAGTGTCCAAAAAAGGATTCTGACAGCTTTAAAATTAGGCCTCTGGGCTTTACG
GAGGAAGTAGAGGTTATTCTTCAGTACATCTGTGAATGTGAATGCCAAAGCGAAGGCATCCCTGAAAGTC
CCAAGTGTCATGAAGGAAATGGGACATTTGAGTGTGGCGCGTGCAGGTGCAATGAAGGGCGTGTTGGTAG
ACATTGTGAATGCAGCACAGATGAAGTTAACAGTGAAGACATGGATGCTTACTGCAGGAAAGAAAACAGT
TCAGAAATCTGCAGTAACAATGGAGAGTGCGTCTGCGGACAGTGTGTTTGTAGGAAGAGGGATAATACAA
ATGAAATTTATTCTGGCAAATTCTGCGAGTGTGATAATTTCAACTGTGATAGATCCAATGGCTTAATTTG
TGGAGGAAATGGTGTTTGCAAGTGTCGTGTGTGTGAGTGCAACCCCAACTACACTGGCAGTGCATGTGAC
TGTTCTTTGGATACTAGTACTTGTGAAGCCAGCAACGGACAGATCTGCAATGGCCGGGGCATCTGTGAGT
GTGGTGTCTGTAAGTGTACAGATCCGAAGTTTCAAGGGCAAACGTGTGAGATGTGTCAGACCTGCCTTGG
TGTCTGTGCTGAGCATAAAGAATGTGTTCAGTGCAGAGCCTTCAATAAAGGAGAAAAGAAAGACACATGC
ACACAGGAATGTTCCTATTTTAACATTACCAAGGTAGAAAGTCGGGACAAATTACCCCAGCCGGTCCAAC
CTGATCCTGTGTCCCATTGTAAGGAGAAGGATGTTGACGACTGTTGGTTCTATTTTACGTATTCAGTGAA
TGGGAACAACGAGGTCATGGTTCATGTTGTGGAGAATCCAGAGTGTCCCACTGGTCCAGACATCATTCCA
ATTGTAGCTGGTGTGGTTGCTGGAATTGTTCTTATTGGCCTTGCATTACTGCTGATATGGAAGCTTTTAA
TGATAATTCATGACAGAAGGGAGTTTGCTAAATTTGAAAAGGAGAAAATGAATGCCAAATGGGACACGGG
TGAAAATCCTATTTATAAGAGTGCCGTAACAACTGTGGTCAATCCGAAGTATGAGGGAAAATGAACCCAG
CTTTCTTGTACAAAGTGGTGATAATCGAATTCCGATAATCAACCTCTGGATTACAAAATTTGTGAAAGAT
TGACTGGTATTCTTAACTATGTTGCTCCTTTTACGCTATGTGGATACGCTGCTTTAATGCCTTTGTATCA
TGCTATTGCTTCCCGTATGGCTTTCATTTTCTCCTCCTTGTATAAATCCTGGTTGCTGTCTCTTTATGAG
GAGTTGTGGCCCGTTGTCAGGCAACGTGGCGTGGTGTGCACTGTGTTTGCTGACGCAACCCCCACTGGTT
GGGGCATTGCCACCACCTGTCAGCTCCTTTCCGGGACTTTCGCTTTCCCCCTCCCTATTGCCACGGCGGA
ACTCATCGCCGCCTGCCTTGCCCGCTGCTGGACAGGGGCTCGGCTGTTGGGCACTGACAATTCCGTGGTG
TTGTCGGGGAAGCTGACGTCCTTTCCATGGCTGCTCGCCTGTGTTGCCACCTGGATTCTGCGCGGGACGT
CCTTCTGCTACGTCCCTTCGGCCCTCAATCCAGCGGACCTTCCTTCCCGCGGCCTGCTGCCGGCTCTGCG
GCCTCTTCCGCGTCTTCGCCTTCGCCCTCAGACGAGTCGGATCTCCCTTTGGGCCGCCTCCCCGCATCGG
GAATTCCCGCGGTTCGAATTCTACCGGGTAGGGGAGGCGCTTTTCCCAAGGCAGTCTGGAGCATGCGCTT
TAGCAGCCCCGCTGGGCACTTGGCGCTACACAAGTGGCCTCTGGCCTCGCACACATTCCACATCCACCGG
TAGGCGCCAACCGGCTCCGTTCTTTGGTGGCCCCTTCGCGCCACCTTCTACTCCTCCCCTAGTCAGGAAG
TTCCCCCCCGCCCCGCAGCTCGCGTCGTGCAGGACGTGACAAATGGAAGTAGCACGTCTCACTAGTCTCG
TGCAGATGGACAGCACCGCTGAGCAATGGAAGCGGGTAGGCCTTTGGGGCAGCGGCCAATAGCAGCTTTG
CTCCTTCGCTTTCTGGGCTCAGAGGCTGGGAAGGGGTGGGTCCGGGGGCCCGAAGGTCCTCCGGAGGCCC
GGCATTCTGCACGCTTCAAAAGCGCACGTCTGCCGCGCTGTTCTCCTCTTCCTCATCTCCGGGCCTTTCG
ACCTCACGTGGCCACCATGAAAAAGCCTGAACTCACCGCGACGTCTGTCGAGAAGTTTCTGATCGAAAAG
TTCGACAGCGTCTCCGACCTGATGCAGCTCTCGGAGGGCGAAGAATCTCGTGCTTTCAGCTTCGATGTAG
GAGGGCGTGGATATGTCCTGCGGGTAAATAGCTGCGCCGATGGTTTCTACAAAGATCGTTATGTTTATCG
GCACTTTGCATCGGCCGCGCTCCCGATTCCGGAAGTGCTTGACATTGGGGAATTTAGCGAGAGCCTGACC
TATTGCATCTCCCGCCGTGCACAGGGTGTCACGTTGCAAGACCTGCCTGAAACCGAACTGCCCGCTGTTC
TGCAGCCGGTCGCGGAGGCCATGGATGCGATCGCTGCGGCCGATCTTAGCCAGACGAGCGGGTTCGGCCC
ATTCGGACCGCAAGGAATCGGTCAATACACTACATGGCGTGATTTCATATGCGCGATTGCTGATCCCCAT
GTGTATCACTGGCAAACTGTGATGGACGACACCGTCAGTGCGTCCGTCGCGCAGGCTCTCGATGAGCTGA
TGCTTTGGGCCGAGGACTGCCCCGAAGTCCGGCACCTCGTGCACGCGGATTTCGGCTCCAACAATGTCCT
GACGGACAATGGCCGCATAACAGCGGTCATTGACTGGAGCGAGGCGATGTTCGGGGATTCCCAATACGAG
GTCGCCAACATCTTCTTCTGGAGGCCGTGGTTGGCTTGTATGGAGCAGCAGACGCGCTACTTCGAGCGGA
GGCATCCGGAGCTTGCAGGATCGCCGCGGCTCCGGGCGTATATGCTCCGCATTGGTCTTGACCAACTCTA
TCAGAGCTTGGTTGACGGCAATTTCGATGATGCAGCTTGGGCGCAGGGTCGATGCGACGCAATCGTCCGA
TCCGGAGCCGGGACTGTCGGGCGTACACAAATCGCCCGCAGAAGCGCGGCCGTCTGGACCGATGGCTGTG
TAGAAGTACTCGCCGATAGTGGAAACCGACGCCCCAGCACTCGTCCGAGGGCAAAGGAATAGGGTACCTT
TAAGACCAATGACTTACAAGGCAGCTGTAGATCTTAGCCACTTTTTAAAAGAAAAGGGGGGACTGGAAGG
GCTAATTCACTCCCAACGAAGACAAGATCTGCTTTTTGCTTGTACTGGGTCTCTCTGGTTAGACCAGATC
TGAGCCTGGGAGCTCTCTGGCTAACTAGGGAACCCACTGCTTAAGCCTCAATAAAGCTTGCCTTGAGTGC
TTCAAGTAGTGTGTGCCCGTCTGTTGTGTGACTCTGGTAACTAGAGATCCCTCAGACCCTTTTAGTCAGT
GTGGAAAATCTCTAGCAGTAGTAGTTCATGTCATCTTATTATTCAGTATTTATAACTTGCAAAGAAATGA
ATATCAGAGAGTGAGAGGAACTTGTTTATTGCAGCTTATAATGGTTACAAATAAAGCAATAGCATCACAA
ATTTCACAAATAAAGCATTTTTTTCACTGCATTCTAGTTGTGGTTTGTCCAAACTCATCAATGTATCTTA
TCATGTCTGGCTCTAGCTATCCCGCCCCTAACTCCGCCCATCCCGCCCCTAACTCCGCCCAGTTCCGCCC
ATTCTCCGCCCCATGGCTGACTAATTTTTTTTATTTATGCAGAGGCCGAGGCCGCCTCGGCCTCTGAGCT
ATTCCAGAAGTAGTGAGGAGGCTTTTTTGGAGGCCTAGGGACGTACCCAATTCGCCCTATAGTGAGTCGT
ATTACGCGCGCTCACTGGCCGTCGTTTTACAACGTCGTGACTGGGAAAACCCTGGCGTTACCCAACTTAA
TCGCCTTGCAGCACATCCCCCTTTCGCCAGCTGGCGTAATAGCGAAGAGGCCCGCACCGATCGCCCTTCC
CAACAGTTGCGCAGCCTGAATGGCGAATGGG
[124 nt withheld, positions 6892-7015]
C
[91 nt withheld, positions 7017-7107]
A
[49 nt withheld, positions 7109-7157]
CCTTTGACGTTGGAGTCCACGTTCTTT
[37 nt withheld, positions 7185-7221]
ACCCTATCTCGGTCTATTCTTTTGATTTATAAGGGATTTTGCCGATTTCGGCCTATTGGTTAAAAAATGA
GCTGATTTAACAAAAATTTAACGCGAATTTTAACAAAATATTAACGCTTACAATTTAGGTGGCACTTTTC
GGGGAAATGTGCGCGGAACCCCTATTTGTTTATTTTTCTAAATACATTCAAATATGTATCCGCTCATGAG
ACAATAACCCTGATAAATGCTTCAATAATATTGAAAAAGGAAGAGTATGAGTATTCAACATTTCCGTGTC
GCCCTTATTCCCTTTTTTGCGGCATTTTGCCTTCCTGTTTTTGCTCACCCAGAAACGCTGGTGAAAGTAA
AAGATGCTGAAGATCAGTTGGGTGCACGAGTGGGTTACATCGAACTGGATCTCAACAGCGGTAAGATCCT
TGAGAGTTTTCGCCCCGAAGAACGTTTTCCAATGATGAGCACTTTTAAAGTTCTGCTATGTGGCGCGGTA
TTATCCCGTATTGACGCCGGGCAAGAGCAACTCGGTCGCCGCATACACTATTCTCAGAATGACTTGGTTG
AGTACTCACCAGTCACAGAAAAGCATCTTACGGATGGCATGACAGTAAGAGAATTATGCAGTGCTGCCAT
AACCATGAGTGATAACACTGCGGCCAACTTACTTCTGACAACGATCGGAGGACCGAAGGAGCTAACCGCT
TTTTTGCACAACATGGGGGATCATGTAACTCGCCTTGATCGTTGGGAACCGGAGCTGAATGAAGCCATAC
CAAACGACGAGCGTGACACCACGATGCCTGTAGCAATGGCAACAACGTTGCGCAAACTATTAACTGGCGA
ACTACTTACTCTAGCTTCCCGGCAACAATTAATAGACTGGATGGAGGCGGATAAAGTTGCAGGACCACTT
CTGCGCTCGGCCCTTCCGGCTGGCTGGTTTATTGCTGATAAATCTGGAGCCGGTGAGCGTGGGTCTCGCG
GTATCATTGCAGCACTGGGGCCAGATGGTAAGCCCTCCCGTATCGTAGTTATCTACACGACGGGGAGTCA
GGCAACTATGGATGAACGAAATAGACAGATCGCTGAGATAGGTGCCTCACTGATTAAGCATTGGTAACTG
TCAGACCAAGTTTACTCATATATACTTTAGATTGATTTAAAACTTCATTTTTAATTTAAAAGGATCTAGG
TGAAGATCCTTTTTGATAATCTCATGACCAAAATCCCTTAACGTGAGTTTTCGTTCCACTGAGCGTCAGA
CCCCGTAGAAAAGATCAAAGGATCTTCTTGAGATCCTTTTTTTCTGCGCGTAATCTGCTGCTTGCAAACA
AAAAAACCACCGCTACCAGCGGTGGTTTGTTTGCCGGATCAAGAGCTACCAACTCTTTTTCCGAAGGTAA
CTGGCTTCAGCAGAGCGCAGATACCAAATACTGTTCTTCTAGTGTAGCCGTAGTTAGGCCACCACTTCAA
GAACTCTGTAGCACCGCCTACATACCTCGCTCTGCTAATCCTGTTACCAGTGGCTGCTGCCAGTGGCGAT
AAGTCGTGTCTTACCGGGTTGGACTCAAGACGATAGTTACCGGATAAGGCGCAGCGGTCGGGCTGAACGG
GGGGTTCGTGCACACAGCCCAGCTTGGAGCGAACGACCTACACCGAACTGAGATACCTACAGCGTGAGCT
ATGAGAAAGCGCCACGCTTCCCGAAGAGAGAAAGGCGGACAGGTATCCGGTAAGCGGCAGGGTCGGAACA
GGAGAGCGCACGAGGGAGCTTCCAGGGGGAAACGCCTGGTATCTTTATAGTCCTGTCGGGTTTCGCCACC
TCTGACTTGAGCGTCGATTTTTGTGATGCTCGTCAGGGGGGCGGAGCCTATGGAAAAACGCCAGCAACGC
GGCCTTTTTACGGTTCCTGGCCTTTTGCTGGCCTTTTGCTCACATGTTCTTTCCTGCGTTATCCCCTGAT
TCTGTGGATAACCGTATTACCGCCTTTGAGTGAGCTGATACCGCTCGCCGCAGCCGAACGACCGAGCGCA
GCGAGTCAGTGAGCGAGGAAGCGGAAGAGCGCCCAATACGCAAACCGCCTCTCCCCGCGCGTTGGCCGAT
TCATTAATGCAGCTGGCACGACAGGTTTCCCGACTGGAAAGCGGGCAGTGAGCGCAACGCAATTAATGTG
AGTTAGCTCACTCATTAGGCACCCCAGGCTTTACACTTTATGCTTCCGGCTCGTATGTTGTGTGGAATTG
TGAGCGGATAACAATTTCACACAGGAAACAGCTATGACCATGATTACGCCAAGCGCGCAATTAACCCTCA
CTAAAGGGAACAAAAGCTGGAGCTGCAAGCTTAATGTAGTCTTATGCAATACTCTTGTAGTCTTGCAACA
TGGTAACGATGAGTTAGCAACATGCCTTACAAGGAGAGAAAAAGCACCGTGCATGCCGATTGGTGGAAGT
AAGGTGGTACGATCGTGCCTTATTAGGAAGGCAACAGACGGGTCTGACATGGATTGGACGAACCACTGAA
TTGCCGCATTGCAGAGATATTGTATTTAAGTGCCTAGCTCGATACATAAACGGGTCTCTCTGGTTAGACC
AGATCTGAGCCTGGGAGCTCTCTGGCTAACTAGGGAACCCACTGCTTAAGCCTCAATAAAGCTTGCCTTG
AGTGCTTCAAGTAGTGTGTGCCCGTCTGTTGTGTGACTCTGGTAACTAGAGATCCCTCAGACCCTTTTAG
TCAGTGTGGAAAATCTCTAGCAGTGGCGCCCGAACAGGGACTTGAAAGCGAAAGGGAAACCAGAGGAGCT
CTCTCGACGCAGGACTCGGCTTGCTGAAGCGCGCACGGCAAGAGGCGAGGGGCGGCGACTGGTGAGTACG
CCAAAAATTTTGACTAGCGGAGGCTAGAAGGAGAGAGATGGGTGCGAGAGCGTCAGTATTAAGCGGGGGA
GAATTAGATCGCGATGGGAAAAAATTCGGTTAAGGCCAGGGGGAAAGAAAAAATATAAATTAAAACATAT
AGTATGGGCAAGCAGGGAGCTAGAACGATTCGCAGTTAATCCTGGCCTGTTAGAAACATCAGAAGGCTGT
AGACAAATACTGGGACAGCTACAACCATCCCTTCAGACAGGATCAGAAGAACTTAGATCATTATATAATA
CAGTAGCAACCCTCTATTGTGTGCATCAAAGGATAGAGATAAAAGACACCAAGGAAGCTTTAGACAAGAT
AGAGGAAGAGCAAAACAAAAGTAAGACCACCGCACAGCAAGCGGCCGCTGATCTTCAGACCTGGAGGAGG
AGATATGAGGGACAATTGGAGAAGTGAATTATATAAATATAAAGTAGTAAAAATTGAACCATTAGGAGTA
GCACCCACCAAGGCAAAGAGAAGAGTGGTGCAGAGAGAAAAAAGAGCAGTGGGAATAGGAGCTTTGTTCC
TTGGGTTCTTGGGAGCAGCAGGAAGCACTATGGGCGCAGCGTCAATGACGCTGACGGTACAGGCCAGACA
ATTATTGTCTGGTATAGTGCAGCAGCAGAACAATTTGCTGAGGGCTATTGAGGCGCAACAGCATCTGTTG
CAACTCACAGTCTGGGGCATCAAGCAGCTCCAGGCAAGAATCCTGGCTGTGGAAAGATACCTAAAGGATC
AACAGCTCCTGGGGATTTGGGGTTGCTCTGGAAAACTCATTTGCACCACTGCTGTGCCTTGGAATGCTAG
TTGGAGTAATAAATCTCTGGAACAGATTTGGAATCACACGACCTGGATGGAGTGGGACAGAGAAATTAAC
AATTACACAAGCTTAATACACTCCTTAATTGAAGAATCGCAAAACCAGCAAGAAAAGAATGAACAAGAAT
TATTGGAATTAGATAAATGGGCAAGTTTGTGGAATTGGTTTAACATAACAAATTGGCTGTGGTATATAAA
ATTATTCATAATGATAGTAGGAGGCTTGGTAGGTTTAAGAATAGTTTTTGCTGTACTTTCTATAGTGAAT
AGAGTTAGGCAGGGATATTCACCATTATCGTTTCAGACCCACCTCCCAACCCCGAGGGGACCCGACAGGC
CC
Features (pLannotate 1.2.2; 33 found; start..end, strand, type, name):
     83..200     +  misc_feature   cPPT/CTS: central polypurine tract and central termination sequence of HIV-1
    218..238     +  protein_bind   attB4: mutant version of attB; core recombination site for the Gateway® BP reaction BP Clonase™
    258..469     +  promoter       EF-1α core promoter: core promoter for human elongation factor EF-1α
    470..579     +  intron         EF-1α intron A (fragment): intron upstream of the start codon of human EF-1α
   1205..1408    +  intron         EF-1α intron A: truncated intron upstream of the start codon of human EF-1α
   1417..1441    +  protein_bind   attB1: mutant version of attB; recombination site for the Gateway® BP reaction BP Clonase™
   1448..3841    +  CDS            ITGB1: ITB1_HUMAN - Also known as FNRB, MDF2, MSK12. Experimental evidence at protein level: Swiss-Prot protein existence level 1. (Microbial infection) In case of HIV-1 infection, integrin ITGA5:ITGB1 binding to extracellular viral Tat protein seems to enhance angiogenesis in Kaposi's sarcoma lesions. From Homo sapiens (Human).
   3845..3869    -  protein_bind   attB2: mutant version of attB; recombination site for the Gateway® BP reaction BP Clonase™
   3887..4475    +  misc_feature   WPRE: woodchuck hepatitis virus posttranscriptional regulatory element
   4506..4879    +  promoter       PGK promoter (fragment): mouse phosphoglycerate kinase 1 promoter
   4873..4970    +  promoter       PGK promoter (fragment): mouse phosphoglycerate kinase 1 promoter
   4987..6009    +  CDS            hph: KHYB_ECOLX - Experimental evidence at protein level: Swiss-Prot protein existence level 1. The aminoglycoside phosphotransferases achieve inactivation of their antibiotic substrates by phosphorylation. Only phosphorylates hygromycin and closely related compounds such as demethyl analogs and destomycin. From Escherichia coli.
   6005..6082    +  CDS            nef (fragment): NEF_HV1Z2 - Experimental evidence at protein level: Swiss-Prot protein existence level 1. Extracellular Nef protein targets CD4(+) T-lymphocytes for apoptosis by interacting with CXCR4 surface receptors. From Human immunodeficiency virus type 1 group M subtype D (isolate Z2/CDC-Z34) (HIV-1).
   6084..6317    +  LTR            3' LTR (ΔU3): self-inactivating 3' long terminal repeat (LTR) from HIV-1
   6389..6510    +  polyA_signal   SV40 poly(A) signal: SV40 polyadenylation signal
   6550..6685    +  rep_origin     SV40 ori: SV40 origin of replication
   6706..6724    -  promoter       T7 promoter: promoter for bacteriophage T7 RNA polymerase
   6732..6887    +  CDS            lacZα (fragment): LacZα fragment of β-galactosidase; lacZ fragment
   6892..7320    +  rep_origin     f1 ori (sequence partly withheld): f1 bacteriophage origin of replication; arrow indicates direction of (+) strand synthesis
   7373..7477    +  promoter       AmpR promoter: bla
   7478..8338    +  CDS            AmpR: β-lactamase; bla; confers resistance to ampicillin, carbenicillin, and related antibiotics
   8509..9097    +  rep_origin     ori: high-copy-number ColE1/pMB1/pBR322/pUC origin of replication
   9280..9372    +  CDS            lacI (fragment): lac repressor; lacI; The lac repressor binds to the lac operator to inhibit transcription in E. coli. This inhibition can be relieved by adding lactose or isopropyl-β-D-thiogalactopyranoside (IPTG).
   9385..9406    +  protein_bind   CAP binding site: CAP binding activates transcription in the presence of cAMP. E. coli catabolite activator protein
   9421..9451    +  promoter       lac promoter: promoter for the E. coli lac operon
   9455..9477    +  protein_bind   lac operator (fragment): The lac repressor binds to the lac operator to inhibit transcription in E. coli. This inhibition can be relieved by adding lactose or isopropyl-β-D-thiogalactopyranoside (IPTG). lac repressor encoded by lacI
   9520..9538    +  promoter       T3 promoter: promoter for bacteriophage T3 RNA polymerase
   9566..9792    +  promoter       RSV promoter: Rous sarcoma virus enhancer/promoter
   9793..9973    +  LTR            5' LTR (truncated): truncated 5' long terminal repeat (LTR) from HIV-1
  10020..10145   +  misc_feature   HIV-1 Ψ: packaging signal of human immunodeficiency virus type 1
  10129..10492   +  CDS            HIV-1 gag (fragment): gag protein from human immunodeficiency virus 1; gag
  10638..10871   +  misc_feature   RRE: The Rev response element (RRE) of HIV-1 allows for Rev-dependent mRNA export from the nucleus to the cytoplasm.
  11248..65      +  CDS            Rev (fragment) (across the origin): human immunodeficiency virus 1 (HIV-1) Rev protein; rev; enhances nuclear export of unspliced and incompletely spliced viral mRNAs
