[The description below was written by a language model from this plasmid's Addgene catalogue record and pLannotate feature annotations shown in this document.]
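Description:
EFIa-iTGB1 is a third-generation, self-inactivating HIV-1 lentiviral transfer plasmid for overexpressing human integrin β1 (ITGB1, also known as CD29) in mammalian cells. The catalogue names the backbone as pExpress and lists about 7 kb of vector plus a 3 kb insert, whereas the sequenced record is 11,283 nt, so the catalogue sizes should be treated as approximate. In bacteria the plasmid is maintained by a high-copy ColE1/pUC origin and ampicillin resistance. An f1 origin and remnants of a lac/lacZα cloning region flanked by T3 and T7 promoters are also present.

The viral genome is transcribed from a chimeric RSV promoter fused to a truncated 5' LTR, which makes packaging Tat-independent. It carries the Ψ packaging signal with a partial gag sequence, the Rev response element for nuclear export of unspliced RNA, and the cPPT/CTS that aids nuclear import. It ends in a ΔU3 3' LTR that inactivates LTR promoter activity after integration, followed by an SV40 poly(A) signal and SV40 origin. Within this frame, the human EF-1α core promoter with a truncated intron A drives the ITGB1 coding sequence, and a WPRE downstream enhances transcript stability and expression. No epitope tag or reporter is annotated on the insert. The attB4, attB1 and attB2 sites flanking the promoter and the coding sequence indicate assembly by multisite Gateway recombination. A separate mouse PGK promoter expresses the hygromycin phosphotransferase gene, allowing hygromycin selection of stably transduced cells.

The stated purpose is integrin β1 overexpression, and the associated study concerns the spreading of disseminated cancer cells and metastatic colonization.
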