Addgene plasmid #115799: EFIa-iTGB1
Purpose: Integrin B1 overexpression
Depositing lab: Joan Massague. Depositing organization: Memorial Sloan-Kettering Cancer Center. Publication: Pericyte-like spreading by disseminated cancer cells activates YAP and MRTF for metastatic colonization. Er EE, Valiente M, Ganesh K, Zou Y, Agrawal S, Hu J, Griscom B, Rosenblum M, Boire A, Brogi E, Giancotti FG, Schachner M, Malladi S, Massague J. Nat Cell Biol. 2018 Aug;20(8):966-978. doi: 10.1038/s41556-018-0138-8. Epub 2018 Jul 23. PubMed 30038252.
Backbone
  Vector backbone: pExpress
  Total vector size (bp): 7000
  Vector type: Mammalian Expression, Lentiviral
  Selectable markers: Hygromycin
Growth in bacteria
  Bacterial resistance: Ampicillin, 100 μg/mL
  Growth temperature: 37°C
  Growth strain: NEB Stable
  Copy number: Unknown
Gene/Insert
  Gene/Insert name: iTGB1
  Species: H. sapiens (human)
  Insert size (bp): 3000
  Entrez Gene: ITGB1 (a.k.a. CD29, FNRB, GPIIA, MDF2, MSK12, VLA-BETA, VLAB)
Terms and licenses: Academic/Nonprofit Terms; Industry Terms: Not Available to Industry
How to cite: EFIa-iTGB1 was a gift from Joan Massague (Addgene plasmid # 115799 ; http://n2t.net/addgene:115799 ; RRID:Addgene_115799)
